>Addgene plasmid #100001 | pDONR221-Bms1 | addgene full sequence | sequence record 191941 | Addgene NGS Result
GTAAAACGACGGCCAGTCTTAAGCTCGGGCCCCAAATAATGATTTTATTTTGACTGATAGTGACCTGTTC
GTTGCAACAAATTGATGAGCAATGCTTTTTTATAATGCCAACTTTGTACAAAAAAGCAGGCTACAAAATG
GAGCAGTCTAAATAAACAGCACCGTAAGGCGAAGGAGAAGAATACAGCAAAAAAGAAGCTCCATACGCAG
GGTCATAATGCAAAGGCCTTTGCCGTGGCAGCCCCAGGTAAGATGGCGAGAACTATGCAAAGGTCAAGTG
ATGTGAACGAAAGAAAACTGCATGTTCCTATGGTTGATCGTACCCCTGAAGATGATCCGCCTCCATTTAT
CGTCGCTGTCGTGGGTCCACCTGGAACAGGAAAGACTACTTTGATTCGGTCCCTCGTCAGGAGAATGACA
AAAAGCACTTTGAATGATATTCAAGGTCCTATTACTGTTGTCTCTGGTAAACATAGAAGACTAACTTTTT
TGGAGTGCCCTGCGGACGATCTGAATGCGATGATTGATATTGCTAAGATTGCCGACTTGGTTCTTTTACT
AATTGACGGTAATTTCGGTTTTGAAATGGAAACAATGGAATTCTTAAATATTGCTCAACATCACGGTATG
CCAAGAGTACTTGGTGTAGCTACACATCTTGATCTGTTTAAATCTCAGTCAACTTTGAGAGCTTCTAAGA
AAAGATTAAAGCACAGATTCTGGACGGAAGTTTATCAAGGTGCAAAATTATTTTACCTATCTGGTGTGAT
TAATGGAAGGTATCCTGATAGAGAGATTTTAAACCTTTCACGATTTATATCTGTTATGAAATTCAGACCA
TTAAAATGGAGGAACGAACATCCCTATATGTTGGCTGACAGATTCACAGATTTAACTCATCCGGAATTAA
TAGAGACTCAAGGACTGCAAATCGACCGCAAAGTCGCTATCTATGGTTATTTGCACGGTACTCCTTTGCC
TTCTGCTCCGGGCACTAGGGTGCATATTGCTGGTGTTGGTGATTTCTCAGTAGCACAAATTGAAAAATTA
CCAGATCCATGTCCCACACCTTTTTACCAACAGAAACTGGATGATTTTGAACGTGAAAAAATGAAAGAAG
AGGCAAAGGCTAACGGAGAAATTACAACTGCCTCTACGACAAGAAGACGTAAAAGGTTAGATGATAAAGA
TAAATTGATATATGCTCCAATGTCCGATGTCGGAGGTGTGTTGATGGATAAGGATGCTGTTTATATTGAT
ATTGGAAAGAAAAATGAAGAGCCAAGTTTTGTTCCCGGCCAAGAAAGAGGTGAAGGAGAAAAACTCATGA
CGGGTTTACAAAGTGTTGAACAAAGTATTGCAGAGAAATTTGATGGTGTGGGTTTGCAATTGTTTAGCAA
CGGCACTGAGCTTCATGAAGTTGCCGATCATGAAGGCATGGATGTTGAAAGTGGAGAAGAAAGTATTGAG
GACGATGAAGGAAAGAGCAAGGGAAGAACCAGTTTAAGAAAACCAAGAATTTATGGTAAGCCAGTTCAAG
AAGAAGACGCAGATATTGATAATTTACCGAGTGATGAAGAACCTTATACAAATGATGACGACGTGCAGGA
CTCCGAACCAAGGATGGTTGAAATCGATTTCAATAATACCGGTGAGCAGGGTGCCGAAAAATTAGCTTTG
GAAACAGATTCTGAATTTGAAGAGAGTGAAGATGAGTTTTCCTGGGAAAGAACAGCGGCAAACAAGCTGA
AGAAAACTGAAAGTAAGAAAAGGACCTGGAATATCGGTAAGCTGATATACATGGACAACATTTCACCTGA
AGAATGTATAAGAAGGTGGAGGGGCGAGGACGACGATAGTAAAGACGAAAGTGACATTGAAGAAGATGTT
GATGATGACTTCTTCAGGAAAAAAGATGGTACTGTTACAAAAGAGGGCAATAAAGACCATGCAGTTGATT
TGGAAAAGTTTGTTCCATATTTCGACACTTTCGAAAAATTGGCTAAAAAATGGAAAAGCGTTGATGCAAT
CAAAGAGCGATTCCTCGGCGCAGGCATTTTAGGTAATGATAATAAAACGAAAAGTGACTCTAATGAAGGT
GGGGAAGAACTATACGGCGATTTTGAAGATCTAGAAGATGGAAACCCTTCTGAACAAGCAGAAGACAATA
GTGACAAAGAAAGTGAGGATGAGGATGAAAACGAAGACACTAATGGAGATGATGATAATTCATTCACTAA
TTTTGATGCGGAGGAAAAAAAGGACTTAACCATGGAGCAAGAAAGAGAAATGAATGCTGCAAAGAAGGAA
AAACTACGTGCACAATTCGAGATAGAAGAAGGTGAAAACTTTAAAGAAGATGATGAAAACAATGAATATG
ATACATGGTATGAACTACAGAAGGCCAAGATATCTAAACAGTTAGAAATTAACAATATAGAATATCAAGA
AATGACTCCAGAACAACGTCAAAGAATCGAAGGTTTCAAAGCTGGTTCTTATGTACGTATCGTTTTCGAA
AAAGTCCCAATGGAATTTGTCAAGAATTTCAATCCAAAATTTCCAATTGTTATGGGTGGTTTATTGCCGA
CCGAAATAAAGTTCGGTATTGTCAAAGCCAGGTTGAGAAGACATCGTTGGCATAAGAAGATTTTGAAGAC
AAATGACCCACTGGTCTTGTCTTTGGGTTGGAGAAGGTTCCAAACTTTACCAATTTATACAACAACTGAC
TCTAGAACAAGAACCAGAATGCTAAAGTATACACCAGAACACACATATTGTAATGCGGCTTTCTACGGTC
CCTTATGTTCTCCAAACACACCTTTTTGTGGTGTTCAAATTGTTGCTAATAGTGATACCGGGAACGGTTT
TAGAATTGCAGCAACAGGTATCGTTGAAGAGATAGACGTTAATATTGAAATTGTTAAAAAGTTAAAATTA
GTTGGGTTTCCATATAAAATTTTCAAAAATACTGCCTTTATAAAGGACATGTTTTCAAGTGCTATGGAAG
TTGCAAGGTTTGAGGGTGCGCAGATCAAAACTGTCTCGGGTATCCGTGGTGAAATCAAAAGGGCACTTTC
AAAGCCTGAGGGTCACTATAGGGCAGCCTTTGAGGATAAAATCCTAATGAGTGATATTGTAATTCTAAGA
TCATGGTATCCTGTCCGCGTCAAGAAATTCTATAATCCTGTTACCTCACTATTGTTGAAGGAAAAAACCG
AGTGGAAAGGTTTAAGATTGACAGGCCAAATAAGAGCGGCTATGAACCTGGAAACACCGTCGAATCCGGA
CAGTGCATATCATAAAATAGAACGTGTAGAAAGACACTTCAACGGTCTAAAGGTCCCAAAAGCTGTTCAA
AAGGAATTGCCATTCAAATCTCAGATCCATCAAATGAAACCACAAAAGAAGAAAACATATATGGCTAAAA
GAGCCGTGGTGCTAGGTGGTGATGAAAAGAAGGCAAGATCATTCATTCAAAAAGTATTGACGATTTCGAA
AGCCAAAGACAGCAAGAGGAAGGAACAGAAGGCTAGTCAACGTAAGGAAAGATTGAAAAAATTAGCTAAG
ATGGAGGAAGAAAAATCACAAAGGGATAAGGAGAAAAAGAAAGAATACTTCGCCCAGAATGGTAAAAGAA
CAACTATGGGCGGTGACGATGAATCTCGTCCACGTAAGATGAGGAGGAACCCAGCTTTCTTGTACAAAGT
TGGCATTATAAGAAAGCATTGCTTATCAATTTGTTGCAACGAACAGGTCACTATCAGTCAAAATAAAATC
ATTATTTGCCATCCAGCTGATATCCCCTATAGTGAGTCGTATTACATGGTCATAGCTGTTTCCTGGCAGC
TCTGGCCCGTGTCTCAAAATCTCTGATGTTACATTGCACAAGATAAAAATATATCATCATGAACAATAAA
ACTGTCTGCTTACATAAACAGTAATACAAGGGGTGTTATGAGCCATATTCAACGGGAAACGTCGAGGCCG
CGATTAAATTCCAACATGGATGCTGATTTATATGGGTATAAATGGGCTCGCGATAATGTCGGGCAATCAG
GTGCGACAATCTATCGCTTGTATGGGAAGCCCGATGCGCCAGAGTTGTTTCTGAAACATGGCAAAGGTAG
CGTTGCCAATGATGTTACAGATGAGATGGTCAGACTAAACTGGCTGACGGAATTTATGCCTCTTCCGACC
ATCAAGCATTTTATCCGTACTCCTGATGATGCATGGTTACTCACCACTGCGATCCCCGGAAAAACAGCAT
TCCAGGTATTAGAAGAATATCCTGATTCAGGTGAAAATATTGTTGATGCGCTGGCAGTGTTCCTGCGCCG
GTTGCATTCGATTCCTGTTTGTAATTGTCCTTTTAACAGCGATCGCGTATTTCGTCTCGCTCAGGCGCAA
TCACGAATGAATAACGGTTTGGTTGATGCGAGTGATTTTGATGACGAGCGTAATGGCTGGCCTGTTGAAC
AAGTCTGGAAAGAAATGCATAAACTTTTGCCATTCTCACCGGATTCAGTCGTCACTCATGGTGATTTCTC
ACTTGATAACCTTATTTTTGACGAGGGGAAATTAATAGGTTGTATTGATGTTGGACGAGTCGGAATCGCA
GACCGATACCAGGATCTTGCCATCCTATGGAACTGCCTCGGTGAGTTTTCTCCTTCATTACAGAAACGGC
TTTTTCAAAAATATGGTATTGATAATCCTGATATGAATAAATTGCAGTTTCATTTGATGCTCGATGAGTT
TTTCTAATCAGAATTGGTTAATTGGTTGTAACACTGGCAGAGCATTACGCTGACTTGACGGGACGGCGCA
AGCTCATGACCAAAATCCCTTAACGTGAGTTACGCGTCGTTCCACTGAGCGTCAGACCCCGTAGAAAAGA
TCAAAGGATCTTCTTGAGATCCTTTTTTTCTGCGCGTAATCTGCTGCTTGCAAACAAAAAAACCACCGCT
ACCAGCGGTGGTTTGTTTGCCGGATCAAGAGCTACCAACTCTTTTTCCGAAGGTAACTGGCTTCAGCAGA
GCGCAGATACCAAATACTGTTCTTCTAGTGTAGCCGTAGTTAGGCCACCACTTCAAGAACTCTGTAGCAC
CGCCTACATACCTCGCTCTGCTAATCCTGTTACCAGTGGCTGCTGCCAGTGGCGATAAGTCGTGTCTTAC
CGGGTTGGACTCAAGACGATAGTTACCGGATAAGGCGCAGCGGTCGGGCTGAACGGGGGGTTCGTGCACA
CAGCCCAGCTTGGAGCGAACGACCTACACCGAACTGAGATACCTACAGCGTGAGCTATGAGAAAGCGCCA
CGCTTCCCGAAGGGAGAAAGGCGGACAGGTATCCGGTAAGCGGCAGGGTCGGAACAGGAGAGCGCACGAG
GGAGCTTCCAGGGGGAAACGCCTGGTATCTTTATAGTCCTGTCGGGTTTCGCCACCTCTGACTTGAGCGT
CGATTTTTGTGATGCTCGTCAGGGGGGCGGAGCCTATGGAAAAACGCCAGCAACGCGGCCTTTTTACGGT
TCCTGGCCTTTTGCTGGCCTTTTGCTCACATGTTCTTTCCTGCGTTATCCCCTGATTCTGTGGATAACCG
TATTACCGCCTTTGAGTGAGCTGATACCGCTCGCCGCAGCCGAACGACCGAGCGCAGCGAGTCAGTGAGC
GAGGAAGCGGAAGAGCGCCCAATACGCAAACCGCCTCTCCCCGCGCGTTGGCCGATTCATTAATGCAGCT
GGCACGACAGGTTTCCCGACTGGAAAGCGGGCAGTGAGCGCAACGCAATTAATACGCGTACCGCTAGCCA
GGAAGAGTTTGTAGAAACGCAAAAAGGCCATCCGTCAGGATGGCCTTCTGCTTAGTTTGATGCCTGGCAG
TTTATGGCGGGCGTCCTGCCCGCCACCCTCCGGGCCGTTGCTTCACAACGTTCAAATCCGCTCCCGGCGG
ATTTGTCCTACTCAGGAGAGCGTTCACCGACAAACAACAGATAAAACGAAAGGCCCAGTCTTCCGACTGA
GCCTTTCGTTTTATTTGATGCCTGGCAGTTCCCTACTCTCGCGTTAACGCTAGCATGGATGTTTTCCCAG
TCACGACGTT
Features (pLannotate 1.2.2; 10 found; start..end, strand, type, name):
     33..132     +  protein_bind   attL1: mutant version of attL; recombination site for the Gateway® LR reaction LR Clonase™
    151..3687    +  CDS            BMS1: BMS1_YEAST - Experimental evidence at protein level: Swiss-Prot protein existence level 1. May act as a molecular switch during maturation of the 40S ribosomal subunit in the nucleolus. The depletion of BMS1 interferes with processing of the 35S pre-rRNA at sites A0, A1, and A2, and the formation of 40S subunits. From Saccharomyces cerevisiae (strain ATCC 204508 / S288c) (Baker's yeast).
   3689..3788    -  protein_bind   attL2: mutant version of attL; recombination site for the Gateway® LR reaction LR Clonase™
   3806..3824    -  promoter       T7 promoter: promoter for bacteriophage T7 RNA polymerase
   3958..4767    +  CDS            KanR: aminoglycoside phosphotransferase; aph(3')-Ia; confers resistance to kanamycin in bacteria or G418 (Geneticin®) in eukaryotes
   4914..5502    +  rep_origin     ori: high-copy-number ColE1/pMB1/pBR322/pUC origin of replication
   5685..5777    +  CDS            lacI (fragment): lac repressor; lacI; The lac repressor binds to the lac operator to inhibit transcription in E. coli. This inhibition can be relieved by adding lactose or isopropyl-β-D-thiogalactopyranoside (IPTG).
   5832..5859    -  terminator     rrnB T2 terminator: transcription terminator T2 from the E. coli rrnB gene
   5991..6034    +  terminator     rrnB T1 terminator: Escherichia coli rrnB; transcription terminator T1 from the E. coli rrnB gene
   6081..17      -  CDS            lacZα (fragment) (across the origin): LacZα fragment of β-galactosidase; lacZ fragment
