[The description below was written by a language model from this plasmid's Addgene catalogue record and pLannotate feature annotations shown in this document.]
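Description:
pDONR221-Bms1 is a Gateway entry clone built on the pDONR221 backbone, carrying the Saccharomyces cerevisiae BMS1 (YPL217C) open reading frame. The sequenced plasmid is about 6.1 kb and is maintained in E. coli through a high-copy ColE1/pUC-type origin, with selection by kanamycin through an aminoglycoside phosphotransferase (KanR) gene. Although the catalogue lists the vector type as yeast expression, the annotated features include no yeast promoter, yeast origin of replication or yeast selectable marker. The plasmid itself is therefore a bacterial shuttle intermediate rather than an expression vector.

The BMS1 coding sequence, roughly 3.5 kb, lies between attL1 and attL2 sites. This arrangement is what results when an insert is recombined into a donor vector, and it makes the insert a substrate for the LR Clonase reaction. LR recombination moves the ORF directionally into any attR-containing destination vector, which then provides the promoter, tags and host-specific elements. The annotation describes Bms1 as a nucleolar protein that may act as a molecular switch in 40S ribosomal subunit maturation; its depletion impairs 35S pre-rRNA processing at sites A0, A1 and A2.

The remaining features are backbone elements. A T7 promoter sits just outside attL2 and points back toward the insert, and rrnB T1 and T2 terminators upstream of attL1 shield the cassette from read-through transcription. Short lacI and lacZα fragments are also annotated as remnants. No epitope tags or reporters are annotated. The stated purpose is to shuttle Bms1 into Gateway destination vectors, and the associated study examined the yeast SSU processome interactome.
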