Addgene plasmid #100001: pDONR221-Bms1
Purpose: Shuttle Bms1 into Gateway destination vector
Depositing lab: Susan Baserga. Depositing organization: Yale University. Publication: The SSU processome interactome in Saccharomyces cerevisiae reveals potential new protein subcomplexes. Vincent NG, Charette JM, Baserga SJ. RNA. 2017 Oct 20. pii: rna.062927.117. doi: 10.1261/rna.062927.117. PubMed 29054886.
Backbone
  Vector backbone: pDONR221
  Vector type: Yeast Expression
Growth in bacteria
  Bacterial resistance: Kanamycin, 50 μg/mL
  Growth temperature: 37°C
  Growth strain: DH5alpha
  Copy number: High Copy
Gene/Insert
  Gene/Insert name: Bms1
  Species: S. cerevisiae (budding yeast)
  Entrez Gene: BMS1 (a.k.a. YPL217C)
  Cloning method: Gateway Cloning
Terms and licenses: Academic/Nonprofit Terms; Industry Terms: Not Available to Industry
How to cite: pDONR221-Bms1 was a gift from Susan Baserga (Addgene plasmid # 100001 ; http://n2t.net/addgene:100001 ; RRID:Addgene_100001)
