>Addgene plasmid #100001 | pDONR221-Bms1 | depositor partial sequence | sequence record 182752 | pDONR221
CTTTCCTGCGTTATCCCCTGATTCTGTGGATAACCGTATTACCGCCTTTGAGTGAGCTGATACCGCTCGC
CGCAGCCGAACGACCGAGCGCAGCGAGTCAGTGAGCGAGGAAGCGGAAGAGCGCCCAATACGCAAACCGC
CTCTCCCCGCGCGTTGGCCGATTCATTAATGCAGCTGGCACGACAGGTTTCCCGACTGGAAAGCGGGCAG
TGAGCGCAACGCAATTAATACGCGTACCGCTAGCCAGGAAGAGTTTGTAGAAACGCAAAAAGGCCATCCG
TCAGGATGGCCTTCTGCTTAGTTTGATGCCTGGCAGTTTATGGCGGGCGTCCTGCCCGCCACCCTCCGGG
CCGTTGCTTCACAACGTTCAAATCCGCTCCCGGCGGATTTGTCCTACTCAGGAGAGCGTTCACCGACAAA
CAACAGATAAAACGAAAGGCCCAGTCTTCCGACTGAGCCTTTCGTTTTATTTGATGCCTGGCAGTTCCCT
ACTCTCGCGTTAACGCTAGCATGGATGTTTTCCCAGTCACGACGTTGTAAAACGACGGCCAGTCTTAAGC
TCGGGCCCCAAATAATGATTTTATTTTGACTGATAGTGACCTGTTCGTTGCAACAAATTGATGAGCAATG
CTTTTTTATAATGCCAACTTTGTACAAAAAAGCTGAACGAGAAACGTAAAATGATATAAATATCAATATA
TTAAATTAGATTTTGCATAAAAAACAGACTACATAATACTGTAAAACACAACATATCCAGTCACTATGAA
TCAACTACTTAGATGGTATTAGTGACCTGTAGTCGACCGACAGCCTTCCAAATGTTCTTCGGGTGATGCT
GCCAACTTAGTCGACCGACAGCCTTCCAAATGTTCTTCTCAAACGGAATCGTCGTATCCAGCCTACTCGC
TATTGTCCTCAATGCCGTATTAAATCATAAAAAGAAATAAGAAAAAGAGGTGCGAGCCTCTTTTTTGTGT
GACAAAATAAAAACATCTACCTATTCATATACGCTAGTGTCATAGTCCTGAAAATCATCTGCATCAAGAA
CAATTTCACAACTCTTATACTTTTCTCTTACAAGTCGTTCGGCTTCATCTGGATTTTCAGCCTCTATACT
TACTAAACGTGATAAAGTTTCTGTAATTTCTACTGTATCGACCTGCAGACTGGCTGTGTATAAGGGAGCC
TGACATTTATATTCCCCAGAACATCAGGTTAATGGCGTTTTTGATGTCATTTTCGCGGTGGCTGAGATCA
GCCACTTCTTCCCCGATAACGGAGACCGGCACACTGGCCATATCGGTGGTCATCATGCGCCAGCTTTCAT
CCCCGATATGCACCACCGGGTAAAGTTCACGGGAGACTTTATCTGACAGCAGACGTGCACTGGCCAGGGG
GATCACCATCCGTCGCCCGGGCGTGTCAATAATATCACTCTGTACATCCACAAACAGACGATAACGGCTC
TCTCTTTTATAGGTGTAAACCTTAAACTGCATTTCACCAGCCCCTGTTCTCGTCAGCAAAAGAGCCGTTC
ATTTCAATAAACCGGGCGACCTCAGCCATCCCTTCCTGATTTTCCGCTTTCCAGCGTTCGGCACGCAGAC
GACGGGCTTCATTCTGCATGGTTGTGCTTACCAGACCGGAGATATTGACATCATATATGCCTTGAGCAAC
TGATAGCTGTCGCTGTCAACTGTCACTGTAATACGCTGCTTCATAGCATACCTCTTTTTGACATACTTCG
GGTATACATATCAGTATATATTCTTATACCGCAAAAATCAGCGCGCAAATACGCATACTGTTATCTGGCT
TTTAGTAAGCCGGATCCACGCGGCGTTTACGCCCCCCCTGCCACTCATCGCAGTACTGTTGTAATTCATT
AAGCATTCTGCCGACATGGAAGCCATCACAAACGGCATGATGAACCTGAATCGCCAGCGGCATCAGCACC
TTGTCGCCTTGCGTATAATATTTGCCCATGGTGAAAACGGGGGCGAAGAAGTTGTCCATATTGGCCACGT
TTAAATCAAAACTGGTGAAACTCACCCAGGGATTGGCTGAGACGAAAAACATATTCTCAATAAACCCTTT
AGGGAAATAGGCCAGGTTTTCACCGTAACACGCCACATCTTGCGAATATATGTGTAGAAACTGCCGGAAA
TCGTCGTGGTATTCACTCCAGAGCGATGAAAACGTTTCAGTTTGCTCATGGAAAACGGTGTAACAAGGGT
GAACACTATCCCATATCACCAGCTCACCGTCTTTCATTGCCATACGGAATTCCGGATGAGCATTCATCAG
GCGGGCAAGAATGTGAATAAAGGCCGGATAAAACTTGTGCTTATTTTTCTTTACGGTCTTTAAAAAGGCC
GTAATATCCAGCTGAACGGTCTGGTTATAGGTACATTGAGCAACTGACTGAAATGCCTCAAAATGTTCTT
TACGATGCCATTGGGATATATCAACGGTGGTATATCCAGTGATTTTTTTCTCCATTTTAGCTTCCTTAGC
TCCTGAAAATCTCGATAACTCAAAAAATACGCCCGGTAGTGATCTTATTTCATTATGGTGAAAGTTGGAA
CCTCTTACGTGCCGATCAACGTCTCATTTTCGCCAAAAGTTGGCCCAGGGCTTCCCGGTATCAACAGGGA
CACCAGGATTTATTTATTCTGCGAAGTGATCTTCCGTCACAGGTATTTATTCGGCGCAAAGTGCGTCGGG
TGATGCTGCCAACTTAGTCGACTACAGGTCACTAATACCATCTAAGTAGTTGATTCATAGTGACTGGATA
TGTTGTGTTTTACAGTATTATGTAGTCTGTTTTTTATGCAAAATCTAATTTAATATATTGATATTTATAT
CATTTTACGTTTCTCGTTCAGCTTTCTTGTACAAAGTTGGCATTATAAGAAAGCATTGCTTATCAATTTG
TTGCAACGAACAGGTCACTATCAGTCAAAATAAAATCATTATTTGCCATCCAGCTGATATCCCCTATAGT
GAGTCGTATTACATGGTCATAGCTGTTTCCTGGCAGCTCTGGCCCGTGTCTCAAAATCTCTGATGTTACA
TTGCACAAGATAAAAATATATCATCATGAACAATAAAACTGTCTGCTTACATAAACAGTAATACAAGGGG
TGTTATGAGCCATATTCAACGGGAAACGTCGAGGCCGCGATTAAATTCCAACATGGATGCTGATTTATAT
GGGTATAAATGGGCTCGCGATAATGTCGGGCAATCAGGTGCGACAATCTATCGCTTGTATGGGAAGCCCG
ATGCGCCAGAGTTGTTTCTGAAACATGGCAAAGGTAGCGTTGCCAATGATGTTACAGATGAGATGGTCAG
ACTAAACTGGCTGACGGAATTTATGCCTCTTCCGACCATCAAGCATTTTATCCGTACTCCTGATGATGCA
TGGTTACTCACCACTGCGATCCCCGGAAAAACAGCATTCCAGGTATTAGAAGAATATCCTGATTCAGGTG
AAAATATTGTTGATGCGCTGGCAGTGTTCCTGCGCCGGTTGCATTCGATTCCTGTTTGTAATTGTCCTTT
TAACAGCGATCGCGTATTTCGTCTCGCTCAGGCGCAATCACGAATGAATAACGGTTTGGTTGATGCGAGT
GATTTTGATGACGAGCGTAATGGCTGGCCTGTTGAACAAGTCTGGAAAGAAATGCATAAACTTTTGCCAT
TCTCACCGGATTCAGTCGTCACTCATGGTGATTTCTCACTTGATAACCTTATTTTTGACGAGGGGAAATT
AATAGGTTGTATTGATGTTGGACGAGTCGGAATCGCAGACCGATACCAGGATCTTGCCATCCTATGGAAC
TGCCTCGGTGAGTTTTCTCCTTCATTACAGAAACGGCTTTTTCAAAAATATGGTATTGATAATCCTGATA
TGAATAAATTGCAGTTTCATTTGATGCTCGATGAGTTTTTCTAATCAGAATTGGTTAATTGGTTGTAACA
CTGGCAGAGCATTACGCTGACTTGACGGGACGGCGCAAGCTCATGACCAAAATCCCTTAACGTGAGTTAC
GCGTCGTTCCACTGAGCGTCAGACCCCGTAGAAAAGATCAAAGGATCTTCTTGAGATCCTTTTTTTCTGC
GCGTAATCTGCTGCTTGCAAACAAAAAAACCACCGCTACCAGCGGTGGTTTGTTTGCCGGATCAAGAGCT
ACCAACTCTTTTTCCGAAGGTAACTGGCTTCAGCAGAGCGCAGATACCAAATACTGTTCTTCTAGTGTAG
CCGTAGTTAGGCCACCACTTCAAGAACTCTGTAGCACCGCCTACATACCTCGCTCTGCTAATCCTGTTAC
CAGTGGCTGCTGCCAGTGGCGATAAGTCGTGTCTTACCGGGTTGGACTCAAGACGATAGTTACCGGATAA
GGCGCAGCGGTCGGGCTGAACGGGGGGTTCGTGCACACAGCCCAGCTTGGAGCGAACGACCTACACCGAA
CTGAGATACCTACAGCGTGAGCTATGAGAAAGCGCCACGCTTCCCGAAGGGAGAAAGGCGGACAGGTATC
CGGTAAGCGGCAGGGTCGGAACAGGAGAGCGCACGAGGGAGCTTCCAGGGGGAAACGCCTGGTATCTTTA
TAGTCCTGTCGGGTTTCGCCACCTCTGACTTGAGCGTCGATTTTTGTGATGCTCGTCAGGGGGGCGGAGC
CTATGGAAAAACGCCAGCAACGCGGCCTTTTTACGGTTCCTGGCCTTTTGCTGGCCTTTTGCTCACATGT
